>Addgene plasmid #24099 | GFP-DRD2 | addgene full sequence | sequence record 254716 | Addgene NGS Result
GGTCGCTGAGTAGTGCGCGAGCAAAATTTAAGCTACAACAAGGCAAGGCTTGACCGACAATTGCATGAAG
AATCTGCTTAGGGTTAGGCGTTTTGCGCTGCTTCGCGATGTACGGGCCAGATATACGCGTTGACATTGAT
TATTGACTAGTTATTAATAGTAATCAATTACGGGGTCATTAGTTCATAGCCCATATATGGAGTTCCGCGT
TACATAACTTACGGTAAATGGCCCGCCTGGCTGACCGCCCAACGACCCCCGCCCATTGACGTCAATAATG
ACGTATGTTCCCATAGTAACGCCAATAGGGACTTTCCATTGACGTCAATGGGTGGAGTATTTACGGTAAA
CTGCCCACTTGGCAGTACATCAAGTGTATCATATGCCAAGTACGCCCCCTATTGACGTCAATGACGGTAA
ATGGCCCGCCTGGCATTATGCCCAGTACATGACCTTATGGGACTTTCCTACTTGGCAGTACATCTACGTA
TTAGTCATCGCTATTACCATGGTGATGCGGTTTTGGCAGTACATCAATGGGCGTGGATAGCGGTTTGACT
CACGGGGATTTCCAAGTCTCCACCCCATTGACGTCAATGGGAGTTTGTTTTGGCACCAAAATCAACGGGA
CTTTCCAAAATGTCGTAACAACTCCGCCCCATTGACGCAAATGGGCGGTAGGCGTGTACGGTGGGAGGTC
TATATAAGCAGAGCTCTCTGGCTAACTAGAGAACCCACTGCTTACTGGCTTATCGAAATTAATACGACTC
ACTATAGGGAGACCCAAGCTGGCTAGACTCGAGGGCCGCCCAGCTTCCACCATGGGCCTCCGGGCGCTGA
TGCTGTGGTTGCTGGCGGCGACGGGGCTCGTGCGCGAGTCCCTGCAAGGAGAGTTCCAAAGGAAGCTGTA
CCCGGTCGCCACCATGGTGAGCAAGGGCGAGGAGCTGTTCACCGGGGTGGTGCCCATCCTGGTCGAGCTG
GACGGCGACGTAAACGGCCACAAGTTCAGCGTGTCCGGCGAGGGCGAGGGCGATGCCACCTACGGCAAGC
TGACCCTGAAGTTCATCTGCACCACCGGCAAGCTGCCCGTGCCCTGGCCCACCCTCGTGACCACCCTGAC
CTACGGCGTGCAGTGCTTCAGCCGCTACCCCGACCACATGAAGCAGCACGACTTCTTCAAGTCCGCCATG
CCCGAAGGCTACGTCCAGGAGCGCACCATCTTCTTCAAGGACGACGGCAACTACAAGACCCGCGCCGAGG
TGAAGTTCGAGGGCGACACCCTGGTGAACCGCATCGAGCTGAAGGGCATCGACTTCAAGGAGGACGGCAA
CATCCTGGGGCACAAGCTGGAGTACAACTACAACAGCCACAACGTCTATATCATGGCCGACAAGCAGAAG
AACGGCATCAAGGTGAACTTCAAGATCCGCCACAACATCGAGGACGGCAGCGTGCAGCTCGCCGACCACT
ACCAGCAGAACACCCCCATCGGCGACGGCCCCGTGCTGCTGCCCGACAACCACTACCTGAGCACCCAGTC
CGCCCTGAGCAAAGACCCCAACGAGAAGCGCGATCACATGGTCCTGCTGGAGTTCGTGACCGCCGCCGGG
ATCACTCTCGGCATGGACGAGCTGTACGATCCACTGAATCTGTCCTGGTATGATGATGATCTGGAGAGGC
AGAACTGGAGCCGGCCCTTCAACGGGTCAGACGGGAAGGCGGACAGACCCCACTACAACTACTATGCCAC
ACTGCTCACCCTGCTCATCGCTGTCATCGTCTTCGGCAACGTGCTGGTGTGCATGGCTGTGTCTAGAGAG
AAGGCGCTGCAGACCACCACCAACTACCTGATCGTCAGCCTCGCAGTGGCCGACCTCCTCGTCGCCACAC
TGGTCATGCCCTGGGTTGTCTACCTGGAGGTGGTAGGTGAGTGGAAATTCAGCAGGATTCACTGTGACAT
CTTCGTCACTCTGGACGTCATGATGTGCACGGCGAGCATCCTGAACTTGTGTGCCATCAGCATCGACAGG
TACACAGCTGTGGCCATGCCCATGCTGTACAATACGCGCTACAGCTCCAAGCGCCGGGTCACCGTCATGA
TCTCCATCGTCTGGGTCCTGTCCTTCACCATCTCCTGCCCACTCCTCTTCGGACTCAATAACGCAGACCA
GAACGAGTGCATCATTGCCAACCCGGCCTTCGTGGTCTACTCCTCCATCGTCTCCTTCTACGTGCCCTTC
ATTGTCACCCTGCTGGTCTACATCAAGATCTACATTGTCCTCCGCAGACGCCGCAAGCGAGTCAACACCA
AACGCAGCAGCCGAGCTTTCAGGGCCCACCTGAGGGCTCCACTAAAGGAGGCTGCCCGGCGAGCCCAGGA
GCTGGAGATGGAGATGCTCTCCAGCACCAGCCCACCCGAGAGGACCCGGTACAGCCCCATCCCACCCAGC
CACCACCAGCTGACTCTCCCCGACCCGTCCCACCACGGTCTCCACAGCACTCCTGACAGCCCCGCCAAAC
CAGAGAAGAATGGGCATGCCAAAGACCACCCCAAGATTGCCAAGATCTTTGAGATCCAGACCATGCCCAA
TGGCAAAACCCGGACCTCCCTCAAGACCATGAGCCGTAGGAAGCTCTCCCAGCAGAAGGAGAAGAAAGCC
ACTCAGATGCTCGCCATTGTTCTCGGCGTGTTCATCATCTGCTGGCTGCCCTTCTTCATCACACACATCC
TGAACATACACTGTGACTGCAACATCCCGCCTGTCCTGTACAGCGCCTTCACGTGGCTGGGCTATGTCAA
CAGCGCCGTGAACCCCATCATCTACACCACCTTCAACATTGAGTTCCGCAAGGCCTTCCTGAAGATCCTC
CACTGCTGACTCTGCTGCCTGCCCGCACAGCAGCCTGCTTCCCACCTCCCTGCCCAGGCCAGCCAGCCTC
ACCCTTGCGAACCGTGAGCAGGAAGGCCTGGGTGGATCGGCCTCCTCTTCACCCCGGCAGGCCCTGCAGT
GTTCGCTTGGCTCCATGCTCCTCACTGCCCGCACACCCTCACTCTGCCAGGGCAGTGCTAGTGAGCTGGG
CATGGTACCGAGCTCGGATCCACTAGTCCAGTGTGGTGGAATTCTGCAGATATCCAGCACAGTGGCGGCC
GCTCGAGTCTAGAGGGCCCGTTTAAACCCGCTGATCAGCCTCGACTGTGCCTTCTAGTTGCCAGCCATCT
GTTGTTTGCCCCTCCCCCGTGCCTTCCTTGACCCTGGAAGGTGCCACTCCCACTGTCCTTTCCTAATAAA
ATGAGGAAATTGCATCGCATTGTCTGAGTAGGTGTCATTCTATTCTGGGGGGTGGGGTGGGGCAGGACAG
CAAGGGGGAGGATTGGGAAGACAATAGCAGGCATGCTGGGGATGCGGTGGGCTCTATGGCTTCTGAGGCG
GAAAGAACCAGCTGGGGCTCTAGGGGGTATCCCC
[124 nt withheld, positions 3465-3588]
C
[91 nt withheld, positions 3590-3680]
A
[49 nt withheld, positions 3682-3730]
CCTTTGACGTTGGAGTCCACGTTCTTT
[37 nt withheld, positions 3758-3794]
ACCCTATCTCGGTCTATTCTTTTGATTTATAAGGGATTTTGCCGATTTCGGCCTATTGGTTAAAAAATGA
GCTGATTTAACAAAAATTTAACGCGAATTAATTCTGTGGAATGTGTGTCAGTTAGGGTGTGGAAAGTCCC
CAGGCTCCCCAGCAGGCAGAAGTATGCAAAGCATGCATCTCAATTAGTCAGCAACCAGGTGTGGAAAGTC
CCCAGGCTCCCCAGCAGGCAGAAGTATGCAAAGCATGCATCTCAATTAGTCAGCAACCATAGTCCCGCCC
CTAACTCCGCCCATCCCGCCCCTAACTCCGCCCAGTTCCGCCCATTCTCCGCCCCATGGCTGACTAATTT
TTTTTATTTATGCAGAGGCCGAGGCCGCCTCTGCCTCTGAGCTATTCCAGAAGTAGTGAGGAGGCTTTTT
TGGAGGCCTAGGCTTTTGCAAAAAGCTCCCGGGAGCTTGTATATCCATTTTCGGATCTGATCAGCACGTG
ATGAAAAAGCCTGAACTCACCGCGACGTCTGTCGAGAAGTTTCTGATCGAAAAGTTCGACAGCGTCTCCG
ACCTGATGCAGCTCTCGGAGGGCGAAGAATCTCGTGCTTTCAGCTTCGATGTAGGAGGGCGTGGATATGT
CCTGCGGGTAAATAGCTGCGCCGATGGTTTCTACAAAGATCGTTATGTTTATCGGCACTTTGCATCGGCC
GCGCTCCCGATTCCGGAAGTGCTTGACATTGGGGAATTCAGCGAGAGCCTGACCTATTGCATCTCCCGCC
GTGCACAGGGTGTCACGTTGCAAGACCTGCCTGAAACCGAACTGCCCGCTGTTCTGCAGCCGGTCGCGGA
GGCCATGGATGCGATCGCTGCGGCCGATCTTAGCCAGACGAGCGGGTTCGGCCCATTCGGACCGCAAGGA
ATCGGTCAATACACTACATGGCGTGATTTCATATGCGCGATTGCTGATCCCCATGTGTATCACTGGCAAA
CTGTGATGGACGACACCGTCAGTGCGTCCGTCGCGCAGGCTCTCGATGAGCTGATGCTTTGGGCCGAGGA
CTGCCCCGAAGTCCGGCACCTCGTGCACGCGGATTTCGGCTCCAACAATGTCCTGACGGACAATGGCCGC
ATAACAGCGGTCATTGACTGGAGCGAGGCGATGTTCGGGGATTCCCAATACGAGGTCGCCAACATCTTCT
TCTGGAGGCCGTGGTTGGCTTGTATGGAGCAGCAGACGCGCTACTTCGAGCGGAGGCATCCGGAGCTTGC
AGGATCGCCGCGGCTCCGGGCGTATATGCTCCGCATTGGTCTTGACCAACTCTATCAGAGCTTGGTTGAC
GGCAATTTCGATGATGCAGCTTGGGCGCAGGGTCGATGCGACGCAATCGTCCGATCCGGAGCCGGGACTG
TCGGGCGTACACAAATCGCCCGCAGAAGCGCGGCCGTCTGGACCGATGGCTGTGTAGAAGTACTCGCCGA
TAGTGGAAACCGACGCCCCAGCACTCGTCCGAGGGCAAAGGAATAGCACGTGCTACGAGATTTCGATTCC
ACCGCCGCCTTCTATGAAAGGTTGGGCTTCGGAATCGTTTTCCGGGACGCCGGCTGGATGATCCTCCAGC
GCGGGGATCTCATGCTGGAGTTCTTCGCCCACCCCAACTTGTTTATTGCAGCTTATAATGGTTACAAATA
AAGCAATAGCATCACAAATTTCACAAATAAAGCATTTTTTTCACTGCATTCTAGTTGTGGTTTGTCCAAA
CTCATCAATGTATCTTATCATGTCTGTATACCGTCGACCTCTAGCTAGAGCTTGGCGTAATCATGGTCAT
AGCTGTTTCCTGTGTGAAATTGTTATCCGCTCACAATTCCACACAACATACGAGCCGGAAGCATAAAGTG
TAAAGCCTGGGGTGCCTAATGAGTGAGCTAACTCACATTAATTGCGTTGCGCTCACTGCCCGCTTTCCAG
TCGGGAAACCTGTCGTGCCAGCTGCATTAATGAATCGGCCAACGCGCGGGGAGAGGCGGTTTGCGTATTG
GGCGCTCTTCCGCTTCCTCGCTCACTGACTCGCTGCGCTCGGTCGTTCGGCTGCGGCGAGCGGTATCAGC
TCACTCAAAGGCGGTAATACGGTTATCCACAGAATCAGGGGATAACGCAGGAAAGAACATGTGAGCAAAA
GGCCAGCAAAAGGCCAGGAACCGTAAAAAGGCCGCGTTGCTGGCGTTTTTCCATAGGCTCCGCCCCCCTG
ACGAGCATCACAAAAATCGACGCTCAAGTCAGAGGTGGCGAAACCCGACAGGACTATAAAGATACCAGGC
GTTTCCCCCTGGAAGCTCCCTCGTGCGCTCTCCTGTTCCGACCCTGCCGCTTACCGGATACCTGTCCGCC
TTTCTCCCTTCGGGAAGCGTGGCGCTTTCTCATAGCTCACGCTGTAGGTATCTCAGTTCGGTGTAGGTCG
TTCGCTCCAAGCTGGGCTGTGTGCACGAACCCCCCGTTCAGCCCGACCGCTGCGCCTTATCCGGTAACTA
TCGTCTTGAGTCCAACCCGGTAAGACACGACTTATCGCCACTGGCAGCAGCCACTGGTAACAGGATTAGC
AGAGCGAGGTATGTAGGCGGTGCTACAGAGTTCTTGAAGTGGTGGCCTAACTACGGCTACACTAGAAGAA
CAGTATTTGGTATCTGCGCTCTGCTGAAGCCAGTTACCTTCGGAAAAAGAGTTGGTAGCTCTTGATCCGG
CAAACAAACCACCGCTGGTAGCGGTGGTTTTTTTGTTTGCAAGCAGCAGATTACGCGCAGAAAAAAAGGA
TCTCAAGAAGATCCTTTGATCTTTTCTACGGGGTCTGACGCTCAGTGGAACGAAAACTCACGTTAAGGGA
TTTTGGTCATGAGATTATCAAAAAGGATCTTCACCTAGATCCTTTTAAATTAAAAATGAAGTTTTAAATC
AATCTAAAGTATATATGAGTAAACTTGGTCTGACAGTTACCAATGCTTAATCAGTGAGGCACCTATCTCA
GCGATCTGTCTATTTCGTTCATCCATAGTTGCCTGACTCCCCGTCGTGTAGATAACTACGATACGGGAGG
GCTTACCATCTGGCCCCAGTGCTGCAATGATACCGCGAGACCCACGCTCACCGGCTCCAGATTTATCAGC
AATAAACCAGCCAGCCGGAAGGGCCGAGCGCAGAAGTGGTCCTGCAACTTTATCCGCCTCCATCCAGTCT
ATTAATTGTTGCCGGGAAGCTAGAGTAAGTAGTTCGCCAGTTAATAGTTTGCGCAACGTTGTTGCCATTG
CTACAGGCATCGTGGTGTCACGCTCGTCGTTTGGTATGGCTTCATTCAGCTCCGGTTCCCAACGATCAAG
GCGAGTTACATGATCCCCCATGTTGTGCAAAAAAGCGGTTAGCTCCTTCGGTCCTCCGATCGTTGTCAGA
AGTAAGTTGGCCGCAGTGTTATCACTCATGGTTATGGCAGCACTGCATAATTCTCTTACTGTCATGCCAT
CCGTAAGATGCTTTTCTGTGACTGGTGAGTACTCAACCAAGTCATTCTGAGAATAGTGTATGCGGCGACC
GAGTTGCTCTTGCCCGGCGTCAATACGGGATAATACCGCGCCACATAGCAGAACTTTAAAAGTGCTCATC
ATTGGAAAACGTTCTTCGGGGCGAAAACTCTCAAGGATCTTACCGCTGTTGAGATCCAGTTCGATGTAAC
CCACTCGTGCACCCAACTGATCTTCAGCATCTTTTACTTTCACCAGCGTTTCTGGGTGAGCAAAAACAGG
AAGGCAAAATGCCGCAAAAAAGGGAATAAGGGCGACACGGAAATGTTGAATACTCATACTCTTCCTTTTT
CAATATTATTGAAGCATTTATCAGGGTTATTGTCTCATGAGCGGATACATATTTGAATGTATTTAGAAAA
ATAAACAAATAGGGGTTCCGCGCACATTTCCCCGAAAAGTGCCACCTGACGTCGACGGATCGGGAGATCT
CCCGATCCCCTATGGTGCACTCTCAGTACAATCTGCTCTGATGCCGCATAGTTAAGCCAGTATCTGCTCC
CTGCTTGTGTGTTGGA
Features (pLannotate 1.2.2; 22 found; start..end, strand, type, name):
    132..511     +  enhancer       CMV enhancer: human cytomegalovirus immediate early enhancer
    512..715     +  promoter       CMV promoter: human cytomegalovirus (CMV) immediate early promoter
    711..744     +  LTR            5' LTR (truncated) (fragment): truncated 5' long terminal repeat (LTR) from HIV-1
    760..778     +  promoter       T7 promoter: promoter for bacteriophage T7 RNA polymerase
    822..911     +  CDS            CHRNA7 (fragment): ACHA7_CHICK - Experimental evidence at protein level: Swiss-Prot protein existence level 1. After binding acetylcholine, the AChR responds by an extensive change in conformation that affects all subunits and leads to opening of an ion-conducting channel across the plasma membrane. From Gallus gallus (Chicken).
    924..1637    +  CDS            EGFP: EGFP is a basic (constitutively fluorescent) green fluorescent protein published in 1996, derived from Aequorea victoria. It is reported to be a rapidly-maturing weak dimer with moderate acid sensitivity.
   1638..2876    +  CDS            DRD2 (fragment): DRD2_HUMAN - Experimental evidence at protein level: Swiss-Prot protein existence level 1. Dopamine receptor whose activity is mediated by G proteins which inhibit adenylyl cyclase (PubMed:21645528). Positively regulates postnatal regression of retinal hyaloid vessels via suppression of VEGFR2/KDR activity, downstream of OPN5 (By similarity). From Homo sapiens (Human).
   3195..3419    +  polyA_signal   bGH poly(A) signal: bovine growth hormone polyadenylation signal
   3423..3444    +  promoter       SV40 promoter (fragment): SV40 enhancer and early promoter
   3465..3893    +  rep_origin     f1 ori (sequence partly withheld): f1 bacteriophage origin of replication; arrow indicates direction of (+) strand synthesis
   3907..4236    +  promoter       SV40 promoter: SV40 enhancer and early promoter
   4285..5310    +  CDS            HygR: aminoglycoside phosphotransferase from E. coli; aph(4)-Ia; confers resistance to hygromycin
   5320..5445    +  CDS            ble (fragment): BLE_KLEPN - Experimental evidence at protein level: Swiss-Prot protein existence level 1. Binding protein with a strong affinity to the bleomycin family of antibiotics. Binds to CL990; an antimitotic-antibiotic compound. From Klebsiella pneumoniae.
   5440..5561    +  polyA_signal   SV40 poly(A) signal: SV40 polyadenylation signal
   5634..5650    -  protein_bind   lac operator: The lac repressor binds to the lac operator to inhibit transcription in E. coli. This inhibition can be relieved by adding lactose or isopropyl-β-D-thiogalactopyranoside (IPTG). lac repressor encoded by lacI
   5658..5688    -  promoter       lac promoter: promoter for the E. coli lac operon
   5703..5724    -  protein_bind   CAP binding site: CAP binding activates transcription in the presence of cAMP. E. coli catabolite activator protein
   5737..5829    -  CDS            lacI (fragment): lac repressor; lacI; The lac repressor binds to the lac operator to inhibit transcription in E. coli. This inhibition can be relieved by adding lactose or isopropyl-β-D-thiogalactopyranoside (IPTG).
   6012..6600    -  rep_origin     ori: high-copy-number ColE1/pMB1/pBR322/pUC origin of replication
   6771..7631    -  CDS            AmpR: β-lactamase; bla; confers resistance to ampicillin, carbenicillin, and related antibiotics
   7632..7736    -  promoter       AmpR promoter: bla
   7795..7847    -  misc_feature   bom (fragment): basis of mobility region from pBR322
