[The description below was written by a language model from this plasmid's Addgene catalogue record and pLannotate feature annotations shown in this document.]
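Description:
GFP-DRD2 is a mammalian expression plasmid built on the pcDNA3.1+/Hygro backbone that encodes the human dopamine D2 receptor (DRD2) fused at its N terminus to EGFP. The sequenced record is 7,870 nt. In bacteria the plasmid is maintained at high copy through a ColE1/pUC-type origin and selected with ampicillin via the β-lactamase gene. An f1 origin is also present. For mammalian cells, an SV40 early promoter drives a hygromycin resistance gene followed by an SV40 polyadenylation signal, which allows stable transfectants to be selected.

The expression cassette is driven by the human CMV immediate-early enhancer and promoter, with a T7 promoter just downstream, and is terminated by the bovine growth hormone polyadenylation signal. The open reading frame begins with a short segment of the α7 nicotinic acetylcholine receptor, which the catalogue describes as a signal peptide and which the annotation matches to the chicken protein. EGFP follows, and then the DRD2 coding sequence, which the annotation marks as a fragment match to the human protein. Because the N terminus of a G protein-coupled receptor is extracellular, a cleavable signal peptide placed ahead of EGFP would be expected to help the bulky tag translocate and insert correctly in the membrane. The result should be a fluorescent receptor with GFP on its extracellular side.

Short annotated fragments such as the HIV-1 LTR, ble, lacI and bom hits appear to be backbone remnants or incidental matches rather than functional parts. The associated publication concerns interactions of GIPC with the D2 and D3 dopamine receptors, which is consistent with using this construct to visualise D2 receptor localisation and trafficking in transfected cells.
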