Addgene plasmid #24099: GFP-DRD2
Depositing lab: Jean-Michel Arrang. Depositing organization: Delegation INSERM Nouvelle-Aquitaine. Publication: Interactions of GIPC with dopamine D2, D3 but not D4 receptors define a novel mode of regulation of G protein-coupled receptors. Jeanneteau F, Diaz J, Sokoloff P, Griffon N. Mol Biol Cell. 2004 Feb . 15(2):696-705. 10.1091/mbc.e03-05-0293 PubMed 14617818.
Backbone
  Vector backbone: pcDNA3.1+/Hygro
  Backbone size w/o insert (bp): 5601
  Vector type: Mammalian Expression
  Selectable markers: Hygromycin
Growth in bacteria
  Bacterial resistance: Ampicillin, 100 μg/mL
  Growth temperature: 37°C
  Growth strain: DH5alpha
  Copy number: High Copy
Gene/Insert
  Gene/Insert name: DRD2
  Species: H. sapiens (human)
  Entrez Gene: DRD2 (a.k.a. D2DR, D2R)
  Tag / fusion protein: alpha7 nicotinic signal peptide (N terminal on backbone); eGFP (N terminal on backbone)
  Cloning method: Restriction Enzyme; 5′ cloning site XhoI (not destroyed)
  Sequencing primers: 5′ CMV-F; 3′ SV40pA-R
Terms and licenses: Academic/Nonprofit Terms; Industry Terms: Not Available to Industry
How to cite: GFP-DRD2 was a gift from Jean-Michel Arrang (Addgene plasmid # 24099 ; http://n2t.net/addgene:24099 ; RRID:Addgene_24099)
