>Addgene plasmid #24099 | GFP-DRD2 | addgene partial sequence | sequence record 29976 | 24099 with EGFP-N
TGGCGACCGGGTACAGCTTCCTTTGGAACTCTCCTTGCAGGGACTCGCGCACGAGCCCCGTCGCCGCCAG
CAACCACAGCATCAGCGCCCGGAGGCCCATGGTGGAAGCTGGGCGGCCCTCGAGTCTAGCCAGCTTGGGT
CTCCCTATAGTGAGTCGTATTAATTTCGATAAGCCAGTAAGCAGTGGGTTCTCTAGTTAGCCAGAGAGCT
CTGCTTATATAGACCTCCCACCGTACACGCCTACCGCCCATTTGCGTCAATGGGGCGGAGTTGTTACGAC
ATTTTGGAAAGTCCCGTTGATTTTGGTGCCAAAACAAACTCCCATTGACGTCAATGGGGTGGAGACTTGG
AAATCCCCGTGAGTCAAACCGCTATCCACGCCCATTGATGTACTGCCAAAACCGCATCACCATGGTAATA
GCGATGACTAATACGTAGATGTACTGCCAAGTAGGAAAGTCCCATAAGGTCATGTACTGGGCATAATGCC
AGGCGGGCCATTTACCGTCATTGACGTCAATAGGGGGCGTACTTGGCATATGATACACTTGATGTACTGC
CAAGTGGGCAGTTTACCGTAAATACTCCACCCATTGACGTCAATGGAAAGTCCCTATTGGCGTTACTATG
GGAACATACGTCATTATTGACGTCAATGGGCGGGGGTCGTTGGGCGGTCAGCCAGGCGGGCCA
