>Addgene plasmid #24099 | GFP-DRD2 | addgene partial sequence | sequence record 29977 | 24099 with EGFP-C
CTCGGCATGGACGAGCTGTACGATCCACTGAATCTGTCCTGGTATGATGATGATCTGGAGAGGCAGAACT
GGAGCCGGCCCTTCAACGGGTCAGACGGGAAGGCGGACAGACCCCACTACAACTACTATGCCACACTGCT
CACCCTGCTCATCGCTGTCATCGTCTTCGGCAACGTGCTGGTGTGCATGGCTGTGTCTAGAGAGAAGGCG
CTGCAGACCACCACCAACTACCTGATCGTCAGCCTCGCAGTGGCCGACCTCCTCGTCGCCACACTGGTCA
TGCCCTGGGTTGTCTACCTGGAGGTGGTAGGTGAGTGGAAATTCAGCAGGATTCACTGTGACATCTTCGT
CACTCTGGACGTCATGATGTGCACGGCGAGCATCCTGAACTTGTGTGCCATCAGCATCGACAGGTACACA
GCTGTGGCCATGCCCATGCTGTACAATACGCGCTACAGCTCCAAGCGCCGGGTCACCGTCATGATCTCCA
TCGTCTGGGTCCTGTCCTTCACCATCTCCTGCCCACTCCTCTTCGGACTCAATAACGCAGACCAGAACGA
GTGCATCATTGCCAACCCGGCCTTCGTGGTCTACTCCTCCATCGTCTCCTTCTACGTGCCCTTCATTGTC
ACCCTGCTGGTCTACATCAAGATCTACATTGTCCTCCGCAGACGCCGCAAGCGAGTCAACACCAAACGCA
GCAGCCGAGCTTTCAGGGCCCACCTGAGGGCTCCACTAAAGGAGGCTGNCCGGCGAGCC
